>Addgene plasmid #125426 | Lenti-(BB)-hPGK-KRAB-dCas9-P2A-BlastR rs1401419-guide3 | addgene full sequence | sequence record 251261 | Addgene NGS Result
GTTTTAGAGCTAGAAATAGCAAGTTAAAATAAGGCTAGTCCGTTATCAACTTGAAAAAGTGGCACCGAGT
CGGTGCTTTTTTGAATTCGCTAGCTAGGTCTTGAAAGGGGTTGGGGTTGCGCCTTTTCCAAGGCAGCCCT
GGGTTTGCGCAGGGACGCGGCTGCTCTGGGCGTGGTTCCGGGAAACGCAGCGGCGCCGACCCTGGGTCTC
GCACATTCTTCACGTCCGTTCGCAGCGTCACCCGGATCTTCGCCGCTACCCTTGTGGGCCCCCCGGCGAC
GCTTCCTGCTCCGCCCCTAAGTCGGGAAGGTTCCTTGCGGTTCGCGGCGTGCCGGACGTGACAAACGGAA
GCCGCACGTCTCACTAGTACCCTCGCAGACGGACAGCGCCAGGGAGCAATGGCAGCGCGCCGACCGCGAT
GGGCTGTGGCCAATAGCGGCTGCTCAGCAGGGCGCGCCGAGAGCAGCGGCCGGGAAGGGGCGGTGCGGGA
GGCGGGGTGTGGGGCGGTAGTGTGGGCCCTGTTCCTGCCCGCGCGGTGTTCCGCATTCTGCAAGCCTCCG
GAGCGCACGTCGGCAGTCGGCTCCCTCGTTGACCGAATCACCGACCTCTCTCCCCAGGACCGGTGATCCG
CCACCATGGATGCTAAGTCACTAACTGCCTGGTCCCGGACACTGGTGACCTTCAAGGATGTATTTGTGGA
CTTCACCAGGGAGGAGTGGAAGCTGCTGGACACTGCTCAGCAGATCGTGTACAGAAATGTGATGCTGGAG
AACTATAAGAACCTGGTTTCCTTGGGTTATCAGCTTACTAAGCCAGATGTGATCCTCCGGTTGGAGAAGG
GAGAAGAGCCCGGCGGTTCCGGCGGAGGGTCGATGGACAAGAAGTACAGCATCGGCCTGGCCATCGGCAC
CAACTCTGTCGGCTGGGCCGTGATCACCGACGAGTACAAGGTGCCCAGCAAGAAATTCAAGGTGCTGGGC
AACACCGACCGGCACAGCATCAAGAAGAACCTGATCGGCGCCCTGCTGTTCGACAGCGGAGAAACAGCCG
AGGCCACCCGGCTGAAGAGAACCGCCAGAAGAAGATACACCAGACGGAAGAACCGGATCTGCTATCTGCA
AGAGATCTTCAGCAACGAGATGGCCAAGGTGGACGACAGCTTCTTCCACAGACTGGAAGAGTCCTTCCTG
GTGGAAGAGGATAAGAAGCACGAGCGGCACCCCATCTTCGGCAACATCGTGGACGAGGTGGCCTACCACG
AGAAGTACCCCACCATCTACCACCTGAGAAAGAAACTGGTGGACAGCACCGACAAGGCCGACCTGCGGCT
GATCTATCTGGCCCTGGCCCACATGATCAAGTTCCGGGGCCACTTCCTGATCGAGGGCGACCTGAACCCC
GACAACAGCGACGTGGACAAGCTGTTCATCCAGCTGGTGCAGACCTACAACCAGCTGTTCGAGGAAAACC
CCATCAACGCCAGCGGCGTGGACGCCAAGGCCATCCTGTCTGCCAGACTGAGCAAGAGCAGACGGCTGGA
AAATCTGATCGCCCAGCTGCCCGGCGAGAAGAAGAATGGCCTGTTCGGCAACCTGATTGCCCTGAGCCTG
GGCCTGACCCCCAACTTCAAGAGCAACTTCGACCTGGCCGAGGATGCCAAACTGCAGCTGAGCAAGGACA
CCTACGACGACGACCTGGACAACCTGCTGGCCCAGATCGGCGACCAGTACGCCGACCTGTTTCTGGCCGC
CAAGAACCTGTCCGACGCCATCCTGCTGAGCGACATCCTGAGAGTGAACACCGAGATCACCAAGGCCCCC
CTGAGCGCCTCTATGATCAAGAGATACGACGAGCACCACCAGGACCTGACCCTGCTGAAAGCTCTCGTGC
GGCAGCAGCTGCCTGAGAAGTACAAAGAGATTTTCTTCGACCAGAGCAAGAACGGCTACGCCGGCTACAT
CGATGGCGGAGCCAGCCAGGAAGAGTTCTACAAGTTCATCAAGCCCATCCTGGAAAAGATGGACGGCACC
GAGGAACTGCTCGTGAAGCTGAACAGAGAGGACCTGCTGCGGAAGCAGCGGACCTTCGACAACGGCAGCA
TCCCCCACCAGATCCACCTGGGAGAGCTGCACGCCATTCTGCGGCGGCAGGAAGATTTTTACCCATTCCT
GAAGGACAACCGGGAAAAGATCGAGAAGATCCTGACCTTCCGCATCCCCTACTACGTGGGCCCTCTGGCC
AGGGGAAACAGCAGATTCGCCTGGATGACCAGAAAGAGCGAGGAAACCATCACCCCCTGGAACTTCGAGG
AAGTGGTGGACAAGGGCGCCAGCGCCCAGAGCTTCATCGAGCGGATGACCAACTTCGATAAGAACCTGCC
CAACGAGAAGGTGCTGCCCAAGCACAGCCTGCTGTACGAGTACTTCACCGTGTACAACGAGCTGACCAAA
GTGAAATACGTGACCGAGGGAATGAGAAAGCCCGCCTTCCTGAGCGGCGAGCAGAAAAAAGCCATCGTGG
ACCTGCTGTTCAAGACCAACCGGAAAGTGACCGTGAAGCAGCTGAAAGAGGACTACTTCAAGAAAATCGA
GTGCTTCGACTCCGTGGAAATCTCCGGCGTGGAAGATCGGTTCAACGCCTCCCTGGGCACATACCACGAT
CTGCTGAAAATTATCAAGGACAAGGACTTCCTGGACAATGAGGAAAACGAGGACATTCTGGAAGATATCG
TGCTGACCCTGACACTGTTTGAGGACAGAGAGATGATCGAGGAACGGCTGAAAACCTATGCCCACCTGTT
CGACGACAAAGTGATGAAGCAGCTGAAGCGGCGGAGATACACCGGCTGGGGCAGGCTGAGCCGGAAGCTG
ATCAACGGCATCCGGGACAAGCAGTCCGGCAAGACAATCCTGGATTTCCTGAAGTCCGACGGCTTCGCCA
ACAGAAACTTCATGCAGCTGATCCACGACGACAGCCTGACCTTTAAAGAGGACATCCAGAAAGCCCAGGT
GTCCGGCCAGGGCGATAGCCTGCACGAGCACATTGCCAATCTGGCCGGCAGCCCCGCCATTAAGAAGGGC
ATCCTGCAGACAGTGAAGGTGGTGGACGAGCTCGTGAAAGTGATGGGCCGGCACAAGCCCGAGAACATCG
TGATCGAAATGGCCAGAGAGAACCAGACCACCCAGAAGGGACAGAAGAACAGCCGCGAGAGAATGAAGCG
GATCGAAGAGGGCATCAAAGAGCTGGGCAGCCAGATCCTGAAAGAACACCCCGTGGAAAACACCCAGCTG
CAGAACGAGAAGCTGTACCTGTACTACCTGCAGAATGGGCGGGATATGTACGTGGACCAGGAACTGGACA
TCAACCGGCTGTCCGACTACGATGTGGACGCTATCGTGCCTCAGAGCTTTCTGAAGGACGACTCCATCGA
TAACAAAGTGCTGACTCGGAGCGACAAGAACCGGGGCAAGAGCGACAACGTGCCCTCCGAAGAGGTCGTG
AAGAAGATGAAGAACTACTGGCGCCAGCTGCTGAATGCCAAGCTGATTACCCAGAGGAAGTTCGACAATC
TGACCAAGGCCGAGAGAGGCGGCCTGAGCGAACTGGATAAGGCCGGCTTCATCAAGAGACAGCTGGTGGA
AACCCGGCAGATCACAAAGCACGTGGCACAGATCCTGGACTCCCGGATGAACACTAAGTACGACGAGAAC
GACAAACTGATCCGGGAAGTGAAAGTGATCACCCTGAAGTCCAAGCTGGTGTCCGATTTCCGGAAGGATT
TCCAGTTTTACAAAGTGCGCGAGATCAACAACTACCACCACGCCCACGACGCCTACCTGAACGCCGTCGT
GGGAACCGCCCTGATCAAAAAGTACCCTAAGCTGGAAAGCGAGTTCGTGTACGGCGACTACAAGGTGTAC
GACGTGCGGAAGATGATCGCCAAGAGCGAGCAGGAAATCGGCAAGGCTACCGCCAAGTACTTCTTCTACA
GCAACATCATGAACTTTTTCAAGACCGAGATTACCCTGGCCAACGGCGAGATCCGGAAGCGGCCTCTGAT
CGAGACAAACGGCGAAACAGGCGAGATCGTGTGGGATAAGGGCCGGGACTTTGCCACCGTGCGGAAAGTG
CTGTCTATGCCCCAAGTGAATATCGTGAAAAAGACCGAGGTGCAGACAGGCGGCTTCAGCAAAGAGTCTA
TCCTGCCCAAGAGGAACAGCGACAAGCTGATCGCCAGAAAGAAGGACTGGGACCCTAAGAAGTACGGCGG
CTTCGACAGCCCCACCGTGGCCTATTCTGTGCTGGTGGTGGCCAAAGTGGAAAAGGGCAAGTCCAAGAAA
CTGAAGAGTGTGAAAGAGCTGCTGGGGATCACCATCATGGAAAGAAGCAGCTTCGAGAAGAATCCCATCG
ACTTTCTGGAAGCCAAGGGCTACAAAGAAGTGAAAAAGGACCTGATCATCAAGCTGCCTAAGTACTCCCT
GTTCGAGCTGGAAAACGGCCGGAAGAGAATGCTGGCCTCTGCCGGCGAACTGCAGAAGGGAAACGAACTG
GCCCTGCCCTCCAAATATGTGAACTTCCTGTACCTGGCCAGCCACTATGAGAAGCTGAAGGGCTCCCCCG
AGGATAATGAGCAGAAACAGCTGTTTGTGGAACAGCACAAACACTACCTGGACGAGATCATCGAGCAGAT
CAGCGAGTTCTCCAAGAGAGTGATCCTGGCCGACGCTAATCTGGACAAGGTGCTGAGCGCCTACAACAAG
CACAGAGACAAGCCTATCAGAGAGCAGGCCGAGAATATCATCCACCTGTTTACCCTGACCAGTCTGGGAG
CCCCTGCCGCCTTCAAGTACTTTGACACCACCATCGACCGGAAGAGGTACACCAGCACCAAAGAGGTGCT
GGACGCCACCCTGATCCACCAGAGCATCACCGGCCTGTACGAGACACGGATCGACCTGTCTCAGCTGGGA
GGCGACGCCTATCCCTATGACGTGCCCGATTATGCCAGCCTGGGCAGCGGCTCCCCCAAGAAAAAACGCA
AGGTGGAAGATCCTAAGAAAAAGCGGAAAGTGGACGGCATTGGTAGTGGGAGCAACGGCAGCAGCGGGGA
TCCGGCCGCAACAAACTTCTCTCTGCTGAAACAAGCCGGAGATGTCGAAGAGAATCCTGGACCGATGGCC
AAGCCTTTGTCTCAAGAAGAATCCACCCTCATTGAAAGAGCAACGGCTACAATCAACAGCATCCCCATCT
CTGAAGACTACAGCGTCGCCAGCGCAGCTCTCTCTAGCGACGGCCGCATCTTCACTGGTGTCAATGTATA
TCATTTTACTGGGGGACCTTGTGCAGAACTCGTGGTGCTGGGCACTGCTGCTGCTGCGGCAGCTGGCAAC
CTGACTTGTATCGTCGCGATCGGAAATGAGAACAGGGGCATCTTGAGCCCCTGCGGACGGTGCCGACAGG
TGCTTCTCGATCTGCATCCTGGGATCAAAGCCATAGTGAAGGACAGTGATGGACAGCCGACGGCAGTTGG
GATTCGTGAATTGCTGCCCTCTGGTTATGTGTGGGAGGGCTAAGAATTCGATATCAAGCTTATCGGTAAT
CAACCTCTGGATTACAAAATTTGTGAAAGATTGACTGGTATTCTTAACTATGTTGCTCCTTTTACGCTAT
GTGGATACGCTGCTTTAATGCCTTTGTATCATGCTATTGCTTCCCGTATGGCTTTCATTTTCTCCTCCTT
GTATAAATCCTGGTTGCTGTCTCTTTATGAGGAGTTGTGGCCCGTTGTCAGGCAACGTGGCGTGGTGTGC
ACTGTGTTTGCTGACGCAACCCCCACTGGTTGGGGCATTGCCACCACCTGTCAGCTCCTTTCCGGGACTT
TCGCTTTCCCCCTCCCTATTGCCACGGCGGAACTCATCGCCGCCTGCCTTGCCCGCTGCTGGACAGGGGC
TCGGCTGTTGGGCACTGACAATTCCGTGGTGTTGTCGGGGAAATCATCGTCCTTTCCTTGGCTGCTCGCC
TGTGTTGCCACCTGGATTCTGCGCGGGACGTCCTTCTGCTACGTCCCTTCGGCCCTCAATCCAGCGGACC
TTCCTTCCCGCGGCCTGCTGCCGGCTCTGCGGCCTCTTCCGCGTCTTCGCCTTCGCCCTCAGACGAGTCG
GATCTCCCTTTGGGCCGCCTCCCCGCGTCGACTTTAAGACCAATGACTTACAAGGCAGCTGTAGATCTTA
GCCACTTTTTAAAAGAAAAGGGGGGACTGGAAGGGCTAATTCACTCCCAACGAAGACAAGATCTGCTTTT
TGCTTGTACTGGGTCTCTCTGGTTAGACCAGATCTGAGCCTGGGAGCTCTCTGGCTAACTAGGGAACCCA
CTGCTTAAGCCTCAATAAAGCTTGCCTTGAGTGCTTCAAGTAGTGTGTGCCCGTCTGTTGTGTGACTCTG
GTAACTAGAGATCCCTCAGACCCTTTTAGTCAGTGTGGAAAATCTCTAGCAGGGCCCGTTTAAACCCGCT
GATCAGCCTCGACTGTGCCTTCTAGTTGCCAGCCATCTGTTGTTTGCCCCTCCCCCGTGCCTTCCTTGAC
CCTGGAAGGTGCCACTCCCACTGTCCTTTCCTAATAAAATGAGGAAATTGCATCGCATTGTCTGAGTAGG
TGTCATTCTATTCTGGGGGGTGGGGTGGGGCAGGACAGCAAGGGGGAGGATTGGGAAGACAATAGCAGGC
ATGCTGGGGATGCGGTGGGCTCTATGGCTTCTGAGGCGGAAAGAACCAGCTGGGGCTCTAGGGGGTATCC
CC
[124 nt withheld, positions 6793-6916]
C
[91 nt withheld, positions 6918-7008]
A
[49 nt withheld, positions 7010-7058]
CCTTTGACGTTGGAGTCCACGTTCTTT
[37 nt withheld, positions 7086-7122]
ACCCTATCTCGGTCTATTCTTTTGATTTATAAGGGATTTTGCCGATTTCGGCCTATTGGTTAAAAAATGA
GCTGATTTAACAAAAATTTAACGCGAATTAATTCTGTGGAATGTGTGTCAGTTAGGGTGTGGAAAGTCCC
CAGGCTCCCCAGCAGGCAGAAGTATGCAAAGCATGCATCTCAATTAGTCAGCAACCAGGTGTGGAAAGTC
CCCAGGCTCCCCAGCAGGCAGAAGTATGCAAAGCATGCATCTCAATTAGTCAGCAACCATAGTCCCGCCC
CTAACTCCGCCCATCCCGCCCCTAACTCCGCCCAGTTCCGCCCATTCTCCGCCCCATGGCTGACTAATTT
TTTTTATTTATGCAGAGGCCGAGGCCGCCTCTGCCTCTGAGCTATTCCAGAAGTAGTGAGGAGGCTTTTT
TGGAGGCCTAGGCTTTTGCAAAAAGCTCCCGGGAGCTTGTATATCCATTTTCGGATCTGATCAGCACGTG
TTGACAATTAATCATCGGCATAGTATATCGGCATAGTATAATACGACAAGGTGAGGAACTAAACCATGGC
CAAGTTGACCAGTGCCGTTCCGGTGCTCACCGCGCGCGACGTCGCCGGAGCGGTCGAGTTCTGGACCGAC
CGGCTCGGGTTCTCCCGGGACTTCGTGGAGGACGACTTCGCCGGTGTGGTCCGGGACGACGTGACCCTGT
TCATCAGCGCGGTCCAGGACCAGGTGGTGCCGGACAACACCCTGGCCTGGGTGTGGGTGCGCGGCCTGGA
CGAGCTGTACGCCGAGTGGTCGGAGGTCGTGTCCACGAACTTCCGGGACGCCTCCGGGCCGGCCATGACC
GAGATCGGCGAGCAGCCGTGGGGGCGGGAGTTCGCCCTGCGCGACCCGGCCGGCAACTGCGTGCACTTCG
TGGCCGAGGAGCAGGACTGACACGTGCTACGAGATTTCGATTCCACCGCCGCCTTCTATGAAAGGTTGGG
CTTCGGAATCGTTTTCCGGGACGCCGGCTGGATGATCCTCCAGCGCGGGGATCTCATGCTGGAGTTCTTC
GCCCACCCCAACTTGTTTATTGCAGCTTATAATGGTTACAAATAAAGCAATAGCATCACAAATTTCACAA
ATAAAGCATTTTTTTCACTGCATTCTAGTTGTGGTTTGTCCAAACTCATCAATGTATCTTATCATGTCTG
TATACCGTCGACCTCTAGCTAGAGCTTGGCGTAATCATGGTCATAGCTGTTTCCTGTGTGAAATTGTTAT
CCGCTCACAATTCCACACAACATACGAGCCGGAAGCATAAAGTGTAAAGCCTGGGGTGCCTAATGAGTGA
GCTAACTCACATTAATTGCGTTGCGCTCACTGCCCGCTTTCCAGTCGGGAAACCTGTCGTGCCAGCTGCA
TTAATGAATCGGCCAACGCGCGGGGAGAGGCGGTTTGCGTATTGGGCGCTCTTCCGCTTCCTCGCTCACT
GACTCGCTGCGCTCGGTCGTTCGGCTGCGGCGAGCGGTATCAGCTCACTCAAAGGCGGTAATACGGTTAT
CCACAGAATCAGGGGATAACGCAGGAAAGAACATGTGAGCAAAAGGCCAGCAAAAGGCCAGGAACCGTAA
AAAGGCCGCGTTGCTGGCGTTTTTCCATAGGCTCCGCCCCCCTGACGAGCATCACAAAAATCGACGCTCA
AGTCAGAGGTGGCGAAACCCGACAGGACTATAAAGATACCAGGCGTTTCCCCCTGGAAGCTCCCTCGTGC
GCTCTCCTGTTCCGACCCTGCCGCTTACCGGATACCTGTCCGCCTTTCTCCCTTCGGGAAGCGTGGCGCT
TTCTCATAGCTCACGCTGTAGGTATCTCAGTTCGGTGTAGGTCGTTCGCTCCAAGCTGGGCTGTGTGCAC
GAACCCCCCGTTCAGCCCGACCGCTGCGCCTTATCCGGTAACTATCGTCTTGAGTCCAACCCGGTAAGAC
ACGACTTATCGCCACTGGCAGCAGCCACTGGTAACAGGATTAGCAGAGCGAGGTATGTAGGCGGTGCTAC
AGAGTTCTTGAAGTGGTGGCCTAACTACGGCTACACTAGAAGAACAGTATTTGGTATCTGCGCTCTGCTG
AAGCCAGTTACCTTCGGAAAAAGAGTTGGTAGCTCTTGATCCGGCAAACAAACCACCGCTGGTAGCGGTG
GTTTTTTTGTTTGCAAGCAGCAGATTACGCGCAGAAAAAAAGGATCTCAAGAAGATCCTTTGATCTTTTC
TACGGGGTCTGACGCTCAGTGGAACGAAAACTCACGTTAAGGGATTTTGGTCATGAGATTATCAAAAAGG
ATCTTCACCTAGATCCTTTTAAATTAAAAATGAAGTTTTAAATCAATCTAAAGTATATATGAGTAAACTT
GGTCTGACAGTTACCAATGCTTAATCAGTGAGGCACCTATCTCAGCGATCTGTCTATTTCGTTCATCCAT
AGTTGCCTGACTCCCCGTCGTGTAGATAACTACGATACGGGAGGGCTTACCATCTGGCCCCAGTGCTGCA
ATGATACCGCGAGACCCACGCTCACCGGCTCCAGATTTATCAGCAATAAACCAGCCAGCCGGAAGGGCCG
AGCGCAGAAGTGGTCCTGCAACTTTATCCGCCTCCATCCAGTCTATTAATTGTTGCCGGGAAGCTAGAGT
AAGTAGTTCGCCAGTTAATAGTTTGCGCAACGTTGTTGCCATTGCTACAGGCATCGTGGTGTCACGCTCG
TCGTTTGGTATGGCTTCATTCAGCTCCGGTTCCCAACGATCAAGGCGAGTTACATGATCCCCCATGTTGT
GCAAAAAAGCGGTTAGCTCCTTCGGTCCTCCGATCGTTGTCAGAAGTAAGTTGGCCGCAGTGTTATCACT
CATGGTTATGGCAGCACTGCATAATTCTCTTACTGTCATGCCATCCGTAAGATGCTTTTCTGTGACTGGT
GAGTACTCAACCAAGTCATTCTGAGAATAGTGTATGCGGCGACCGAGTTGCTCTTGCCCGGCGTCAATAC
GGGATAATACCGCGCCACATAGCAGAACTTTAAAAGTGCTCATCATTGGAAAACGTTCTTCGGGGCGAAA
ACTCTCAAGGATCTTACCGCTGTTGAGATCCAGTTCGATGTAACCCACTCGTGCACCCAACTGATCTTCA
GCATCTTTTACTTTCACCAGCGTTTCTGGGTGAGCAAAAACAGGAAGGCAAAATGCCGCAAAAAAGGGAA
TAAGGGCGACACGGAAATGTTGAATACTCATACTCTTCCTTTTTCAATATTATTGAAGCATTTATCAGGG
TTATTGTCTCATGAGCGGATACATATTTGAATGTATTTAGAAAAATAAACAAATAGGGGTTCCGCGCACA
TTTCCCCGAAAAGTGCCACCTGACGTCGACGGATCGGGAGATCTCCCGATCCCCTATGGTGCACTCTCAG
TACAATCTGCTCTGATGCCGCATAGTTAAGCCAGTATCTGCTCCCTGCTTGTGTGTTGGAGGTCGCTGAG
TAGTGCGCGAGCAAAATTTAAGCTACAACAAGGCAAGGCTTGACCGACAATTGCATGAAGAATCTGCTTA
GGGTTAGGCGTTTTGCGCTGCTTCGCGATGTACGGGCCAGATATACGCGTTGACATTGATTATTGACTAG
TTATTAATAGTAATCAATTACGGGGTCATTAGTTCATAGCCCATATATGGAGTTCCGCGTTACATAACTT
ACGGTAAATGGCCCGCCTGGCTGACCGCCCAACGACCCCCGCCCATTGACGTCAATAATGACGTATGTTC
CCATAGTAACGCCAATAGGGACTTTCCATTGACGTCAATGGGTGGAGTATTTACGGTAAACTGCCCACTT
GGCAGTACATCAAGTGTATCATATGCCAAGTACGCCCCCTATTGACGTCAATGACGGTAAATGGCCCGCC
TGGCATTATGCCCAGTACATGACCTTATGGGACTTTCCTACTTGGCAGTACATCTACGTATTAGTCATCG
CTATTACCATGGTGATGCGGTTTTGGCAGTACATCAATGGGCGTGGATAGCGGTTTGACTCACGGGGATT
TCCAAGTCTCCACCCCATTGACGTCAATGGGAGTTTGTTTTGGCACCAAAATCAACGGGACTTTCCAAAA
TGTCGTAACAACTCCGCCCCATTGACGCAAATGGGCGGTAGGCGTGTACGGTGGGAGGTCTATATAAGCA
GCGCGTTTTGCCTGTACTGGGTCTCTCTGGTTAGACCAGATCTGAGCCTGGGAGCTCTCTGGCTAACTAG
GGAACCCACTGCTTAAGCCTCAATAAAGCTTGCCTTGAGTGCTTCAAGTAGTGTGTGCCCGTCTGTTGTG
TGACTCTGGTAACTAGAGATCCCTCAGACCCTTTTAGTCAGTGTGGAAAATCTCTAGCAGTGGCGCCCGA
ACAGGGACTTGAAAGCGAAAGGGAAACCAGAGGAGCTCTCTCGACGCAGGACTCGGCTTGCTGAAGCGCG
CACGGCAAGAGGCGAGGGGCGGCGACTGGTGAGTACGCCAAAAATTTTGACTAGCGGAGGCTAGAAGGAG
AGAGATGGGTGCGAGAGCGTCAGTATTAAGCGGGGGAGAATTAGATCGCGATGGGAAAAAATTCGGTTAA
GGCCAGGGGGAAAGAAAAAATATAAATTAAAACATATAGTATGGGCAAGCAGGGAGCTAGAACGATTCGC
AGTTAATCCTGGCCTGTTAGAAACATCAGAAGGCTGTAGACAAATACTGGGACAGCTACAACCATCCCTT
CAGACAGGATCAGAAGAACTTAGATCATTATATAATACAGTAGCAACCCTCTATTGTGTGCATCAAAGGA
TAGAGATAAAAGACACCAAGGAAGCTTTAGACAAGATAGAGGAAGAGCAAAACAAAAGTAAGACCACCGC
ACAGCAAGCGGCCGCTGATCTTCAGACCTGGAGGAGGAGATATGAGGGACAATTGGAGAAGTGAATTATA
TAAATATAAAGTAGTAAAAATTGAACCATTAGGAGTAGCACCCACCAAGGCAAAGAGAAGAGTGGTGCAG
AGAGAAAAAAGAGCAGTGGGAATAGGAGCTTTGTTCCTTGGGTTCTTGGGAGCAGCAGGAAGCACTATGG
GCGCAGCGTCAATGACGCTGACGGTACAGGCCAGACAATTATTGTCTGGTATAGTGCAGCAGCAGAACAA
TTTGCTGAGGGCTATTGAGGCGCAACAGCATCTGTTGCAACTCACAGTCTGGGGCATCAAGCAGCTCCAG
GCAAGAATCCTGGCTGTGGAAAGATACCTAAAGGATCAACAGCTCCTGGGGATTTGGGGTTGCTCTGGAA
AACTCATTTGCACCACTGCTGTGCCTTGGAATGCTAGTTGGAGTAATAAATCTCTGGAACAGATTTGGAA
TCACACGACCTGGATGGAGTGGGACAGAGAAATTAACAATTACACAAGCTTAATACACTCCTTAATTGAA
GAATCGCAAAACCAGCAAGAAAAGAATGAACAAGAATTATTGGAATTAGATAAATGGGCAAGTTTGTGGA
ATTGGTTTAACATAACAAATTGGCTGTGGTATATAAAATTATTCATAATGATAGTAGGAGGCTTGGTAGG
TTTAAGAATAGTTTTTGCTGTACTTTCTATAGTGAATAGAGTTAGGCAGGGATATTCACCATTATCGTTT
CAGACCCACCTCCCAACCCCGAGGGGACCCGACAGGCCCGAAGGAATAGAAGAAGAAGGTGGAGAGAGAG
ACAGAGACAGATCCATTCGATTAGTGAACGGATCGGCACTGCGTGCGCCAATTCTGCAGACAAATGGCAG
TATTCATCCACAATTTTAAAAGAAAAGGGGGGATTGGGGGGTACAGTGCAGGGGAAAGAATAGTAGACAT
AATAGCAACAGACATACAAACTAAAGAATTACAAAAACAAATTACAAAAATTCAAAATTTTCGGGTTTAT
TACAGGGACAGCAGAGATCCAGTTTGGTTAATTAAGGTACCGAGGGCCTATTTCCCATGATTCCTTCATA
TTTGCATATACGATACAAGGCTGTTAGAGAGATAATTAGAATTAATTTGACTGTAAACACAAAGATATTA
GTACAAAATACGTGACGTAGAAAGTAATAATTTCTTGGGTAGTTTGCAGTTTTAAAATTATGTTTTAAAA
TGGACTATCATATGCTTACCGTAACTTGAAAGTATTTCGATTTCTTGGCTTTATATATCTTGTGGAAAGG
ACGAAACACCGCTCTGTTTGCTATTGGCCTC
Features (pLannotate 1.2.2; 34 found; start..end, strand, type, name):
      1..76      +  misc_RNA       gRNA scaffold: guide RNA scaffold for the Streptococcus pyogenes CRISPR/Cas9 system
    107..617     +  promoter       hPGK promoter: human phosphoglycerate kinase 1 promoter
    666..851     +  CDS            KRAB: Krüppel-associated box (KRAB) transcriptional repression domain from the human zinc finger protein ZNF10 (Margolin et al., 1994)
    873..4976    +  CDS            Cas9: Cas9 (Csn1) endonuclease from the Streptococcus pyogenes Type II CRISPR/Cas system generates RNA-guided double strand breaks in DNA
   5175..5573    +  CDS            BSD: blasticidin S deaminase; Aspergillus terreus BSD; confers resistance to blasticidin
   5574..5595    +  misc_feature   MCS (fragment): pBluescript multiple cloning site
   5598..6186    +  misc_feature   WPRE: woodchuck hepatitis virus posttranscriptional regulatory element
   6237..6256    +  misc_feature   cPPT/CTS (fragment): central polypurine tract and central termination sequence of HIV-1
   6258..6491    +  LTR            3' LTR (ΔU3): self-inactivating 3' long terminal repeat (LTR) from HIV-1
   6523..6747    +  polyA_signal   bGH poly(A) signal: bovine growth hormone polyadenylation signal
   6751..6772    +  promoter       SV40 promoter (fragment): SV40 enhancer and early promoter
   6793..7221    +  rep_origin     f1 ori (sequence partly withheld): f1 bacteriophage origin of replication; arrow indicates direction of (+) strand synthesis
   7235..7564    +  promoter       SV40 promoter: SV40 enhancer and early promoter
   7612..7659    +  promoter       EM7 promoter: synthetic bacterial promoter&nbsp
   7678..8052    +  CDS            BleoR: antibiotic-binding protein; Sh ble from Streptoalloteichus hindustanus; confers resistance to bleomycin, phleomycin, and Zeocin™
   8062..8187    +  CDS            ble (fragment): BLE_KLEPN - Experimental evidence at protein level: Swiss-Prot protein existence level 1. Binding protein with a strong affinity to the bleomycin family of antibiotics. Binds to CL990; an antimitotic-antibiotic compound. From Klebsiella pneumoniae.
   8182..8303    +  polyA_signal   SV40 poly(A) signal: SV40 polyadenylation signal
   8374..8396    -  protein_bind   lac operator (fragment): The lac repressor binds to the lac operator to inhibit transcription in E. coli. This inhibition can be relieved by adding lactose or isopropyl-β-D-thiogalactopyranoside (IPTG). lac repressor encoded by lacI
   8400..8430    -  promoter       lac promoter: promoter for the E. coli lac operon
   8445..8466    -  protein_bind   CAP binding site: CAP binding activates transcription in the presence of cAMP. E. coli catabolite activator protein
   8479..8571    -  CDS            lacI (fragment): lac repressor; lacI; The lac repressor binds to the lac operator to inhibit transcription in E. coli. This inhibition can be relieved by adding lactose or isopropyl-β-D-thiogalactopyranoside (IPTG).
   8754..9342    -  rep_origin     ori: high-copy-number ColE1/pMB1/pBR322/pUC origin of replication
   9513..10373   -  CDS            AmpR: β-lactamase; bla; confers resistance to ampicillin, carbenicillin, and related antibiotics
  10374..10478   -  promoter       AmpR promoter: bla
  10537..10589   -  misc_feature   bom (fragment): basis of mobility region from pBR322
  10744..11123   +  enhancer       CMV enhancer: human cytomegalovirus immediate early enhancer
  11124..11323   +  promoter       CMV promoter: human cytomegalovirus (CMV) immediate early promoter
  11341..11521   +  LTR            5' LTR (truncated): truncated 5' long terminal repeat (LTR) from HIV-1
  11568..11693   +  misc_feature   HIV-1 Ψ: packaging signal of human immunodeficiency virus type 1
  11677..12040   +  CDS            HIV-1 gag (fragment): gag protein from human immunodeficiency virus 1; gag
  12186..12419   +  misc_feature   RRE: The Rev response element (RRE) of HIV-1 allows for Rev-dependent mRNA export from the nucleus to the cytoplasm.
  12796..12896   +  CDS            Rev (fragment): human immunodeficiency virus 1 (HIV-1) Rev protein; rev; enhances nuclear export of unspliced and incompletely spliced viral mRNAs
  12946..13063   +  misc_feature   cPPT/CTS: central polypurine tract and central termination sequence of HIV-1
  13114..13354   +  promoter       U6 promoter: RNA polymerase III promoter for human U6 snRNA
