[The description below was written by a language model from this plasmid's Addgene catalogue record and pLannotate feature annotations shown in this document.]
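Description:
Lenti-(BB)-hPGK-KRAB-dCas9-P2A-BlastR rs1401419-guide3 is an all-in-one, third-generation-style lentiviral CRISPR interference vector of about 13.4 kb, derived from the Lenti-(BB)-hPGK-KRAB-dCas9-P2A-BlastR backbone by inserting a single guide sequence. It is maintained in E. coli through a high-copy ColE1/pUC origin with ampicillin resistance, and the plasmid portion outside the viral genome also carries an f1 origin and an SV40/EM7-driven bleomycin/Zeocin resistance cassette. The transfer genome is built from a CMV enhancer/promoter fused to a truncated HIV-1 5' LTR, which drives genomic RNA production in packaging cells, followed by the Ψ packaging signal, a gag fragment, RRE and cPPT/CTS, and it ends in a WPRE and a self-inactivating ΔU3 3' LTR with a downstream bGH polyadenylation signal.

Two expression units sit between the LTRs. A human U6 RNA polymerase III promoter transcribes the guide, which is joined to the S. pyogenes gRNA scaffold; the circular map is numbered so that the scaffold falls at the start and U6 at the end of the record. Downstream, the human PGK promoter drives the ZNF10 KRAB repression domain fused to Cas9, described in the catalogue entry as catalytically dead dCas9 (the automated annotation simply labels it Cas9), with a C-terminal HA tag and a P2A peptide linking it to blasticidin S deaminase, so that blasticidin selection enriches for transduced cells expressing the repressor. The guide directs KRAB-dCas9 to a human pancreatic islet enhancer containing the type 2 diabetes-associated variant rs1401419 at the CRY2 GWAS locus. This allows the enhancer to be silenced without cutting the DNA, in order to test its regulatory role.
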