Addgene plasmid #125426: Lenti-(BB)-hPGK-KRAB-dCas9-P2A-BlastR rs1401419-guide3
Purpose: CRISPR-mediated repression of human islet enhancer containing T2D-associated variant rs1401419 (CRY2 GWAS locus)
Depositing lab: Jorge Ferrer. Depositing organization: Imperial College London. Publication: Human pancreatic islet three-dimensional chromatin architecture provides insights into the genetics of type 2 diabetes. Miguel-Escalada I, Bonas-Guarch S, Cebola I, Ponsa-Cobas J, Mendieta-Esteban J, Atla G, Javierre BM, Rolando DMY, Farabella I, Morgan CC, Garcia-Hurtado J, Beucher A, Moran I, Pasquali L, Ramos-Rodriguez M, Appel EVR, Linneberg A, Gjesing AP, Witte DR, Pedersen O, Grarup N, Ravassard P, Torrents D, Mercader JM, Piemonti L, Berney T, de Koning EJP, Kerr-Conte J, Pattou F, Fedko IO, Groop L, Prokopenko I, Hansen T, Marti-Renom MA, Fraser P, Ferrer J. Nat Genet. 2019 Jun 28. pii: 10.1038/s41588-019-0457-0. doi: 10.1038/s41588-019-0457-0. PubMed 31253982.
Backbone
  Vector backbone: Lenti-(BB)-hPGK-KRAB-dCas9-P2A-BlastR
  Backbone manufacturer: Jorge Ferrer (Addgene #118155)
  Vector type: Mammalian Expression, Lentiviral, CRISPR
  Selectable markers: Blasticidin
Growth in bacteria
  Bacterial resistance: Ampicillin, 100 μg/mL
  Growth temperature: 37°C
  Growth strain: Stbl3
  Copy number: High Copy
Gene/Insert
  Gene/Insert name: KRAB-dCas9-2A-BlastR
  gRNA/shRNA sequence: CTCTGTTTGCTATTGGCCTC
  Species: H. sapiens (human)
  Promoter: hPGK and U6
  Tag / fusion protein: HA (C terminal on backbone)
  Cloning method: Restriction Enzyme; 5′ cloning site Unknown (destroyed during cloning); 3′ cloning site Unknown (destroyed during cloning)
  Sequencing primers: 5′ GATCCGCCACCATGGATGC
Terms and licenses: Academic/Nonprofit Terms; Industry Terms: Not Available to Industry
How to cite: Lenti-(BB)-hPGK-KRAB-dCas9-P2A-BlastR rs1401419-guide3 was a gift from Jorge Ferrer (Addgene plasmid # 125426 ; http://n2t.net/addgene:125426 ; RRID:Addgene_125426)
