>Addgene plasmid #125426 | Lenti-(BB)-hPGK-KRAB-dCas9-P2A-BlastR rs1401419-guide3 | depositor partial sequence | sequence record 240030 | Guide RNA, gRNA scaffold
NNNNNNNNNNNNNNNTTTNNAATNGGACTATCATATGCTTACCGTAACTTGAAAGTATTTCGATTTCTTG
GCTTTATATATCTTGTGGAAAGGACGAAACACCGCTCTGTTTGCTATTGGCCTCGTTTTAGAGCTAGAAA
TAGCAAGTTAAAATAAGGCTAGTCCGTTATCAACTTGAAAAAGTGGCACCGAGTCGGTGCTTTTTTGAAT
TCGCTAGCTAGGTCTTGAAAGGGGTTGGGGTTGCGCCTTTTCCAAGGCAGCCCTGGGTTTGCGCAGGGAC
GCGGCTGCTCTGGGCGTGGTTCCGGGAAACGCAGCGGCGCCGACCCTGGGTCTCGCACATTCTTCACGTC
CGTTCGCAGCGTCACCCGGATCTTCGCCGCTACCCTTGTGGGCCCCCCGGCGACGCTTCCTGCTCCGCCC
CTAAGTCGGGAAGGTTCCTTGCGGTTCGCGGCGTGCCGGACGTGACAAACGGAAGCCGCACGTCTCACTA
GTACCCTCGCAGACGGACAGCGCCAGGGAGCAATGGCAGCGCGCCGACCGCGATGGGCTGTGGCCAATAN
CGGCTGCTCAGCAGGGCGCGCCGAGAGCAGCGGCCGGGAAGGGGCGGTGCGGNAGGCGGTGTGTGNNNCG
NNNNNGNNNNNNNNNNNNNNNNANNNNCCNNGCNNNNNNNANNNGGCNCCNNNNCNNANNNNNNNNNNNN
NGNCNGCNNNAANNTGAANNGNNTNANNNNANNNNNNNNNNNNNAANNNNNATNNNCGNNNNNNNNNNNN
NGNNNNANNNNNNNNNNNNNNNNNNATGGNNANNNNNCAGNNNNNNNNNNNNNNTGTNNANCCGNN
